>Addgene plasmid #147257 | pAc5.1B-EGFP-DmNot2-F551A-dsRNAres_Q | depositor full sequence | sequence record 289704 | Full Sequence
CTTCAAGGAATTAATTCTATATTCTAAAAACACAAATGATACTTCTAAAAAAAATCATGAATGGCATCAA
CTCTGAATCAAATCTTTGCAGATGCACCTACTTCTCATTTCCACTGTCACATCATTTTTCCAGATCTCGC
TGCCTGTTATGTGGCCCACAAACCAAGACACGTTTTATGGCCATTAAAGCTGGCTGATCGTCGCCAAACA
CCAAATACATATCAATATGTACATTCGAGAAAGAAGCGATCAAAGAAGCGTCTTCGGGCGAGTAGGAGAA
TGCGGAGGAGAAGGAGAACGAGCTGATCTAGTATCTCTCCACAATCCAATGCCAACTGACCAACTGGCCA
TATTCGGAGCAATTTGAAGCCAATTTCCATCGCCTGGCGATCGCTCCATTCTTGGCTATATGTTTTTCAC
CGTTCCCGGGGCCATTTTCAAAGACTCGTCGGTAAGATAAGATTGTGTCACTCGCTGTCTCTCTTCATTT
GTCGAAGAATGCTGAGGAATTTCGCGATGACGTCGGCGAGTATTTTGAAGAATGAGAATAATTTGTATTT
ATACGAAAATCAGTTAGTGGAATTTTCTACAAAAACATGTTATCTATAGATAATTTTGTTGCAAAATATG
TTGACTATGACAAAGATTGTATGTATATACCTTTAATGTATTCTCATTTTCTTATGTATTTATAATGGCA
ATGATGATACTGATGATATTTTAAGATGATGCCAGACCACAGGCTGATTTCTGCGTCTTTTGCCGAACGC
AGTGCATGTGCGGTTGTTGTTTTTTGGAATAGTTTCAATTTTCGGACTGTCCGCTTTGATTTCAGTTTCT
TGGCTTATTCAAAAAGCAAAGTAAAGCCAAAAAAGCGAGATGGCAATACCAAATGCGGCAAAACGGTAGT
GGAAGGAAAGGGGTGCGGGGCAGCGGAAGGAAGGGTGGGGCGGGGCGTGGCGGGGTCTGTGGCTGGGCGC
GACGTCACCGACGTTGGAGCCACTCCTTTGACCATGTGTGCGTGTGTGTATTATTCGTGTCTCGCCACTC
GCCGGTTGTTTTTTTCTTTTTATCTCGCTCTCTCTAGCGCCATCTCGTACGCATGCTCAACGCACCGCAT
GTTGCCGTGTCCTTTATGCGTCATTTTGGCTCGAAATAGGCAATTATTTAAACAAAGATTAGTCAACGAA
AACGCTAAAATAAATAAGTCTACAATATGGTTACTTATTGCCATGTGTGTGCAGCCAACGATAGCAACAA
AAGCAACAACACAGTGGCTTTCCCTCTTTCACTTTTTGTTTGCAAGCGCGTGCGAGCAAGACGGCACGAC
CGGCAAACGCAATTACGCTGACAAAGAGCAGACGAAGTTTTGGCCGAAAAACATCAAGGCGCCTGATACG
AATGCATTTGCAATAACAATTGCGATATTTAATATTGTTTATGAAGCTGTTTGACTTCAAAACACACAAA
AAAAAAAATAAAACAAATTATTTGAAAGAGAATTAGGAATCGGACAGCTTATCGTTACGGGCTAACAGCA
CACCGAGACGAAATAGCTTACCTGACGTCACAGCCTCTGGAAGAACTGCCGCCAAGCAGAGAGAGAGAGA
AAAAGAGGGAGAGCAGCTTAGACCGCATGTGCTTGTGTGTGAGGCGTCTCTCTCTTCGTCTCCTGTTTGC
GCAAACGCATAGACTGCACTGAGAAAATCGATTACCTATTTTTTATGAATGAATATTTGCACTATTACTA
TTCAAAACTATTAAGATAGCAATCACATTCAATAGCCAAATACTATACCACCTGAGCGATGCAACGAAAT
GATCAATTTGAGCAAAAATGCTGCATATTTAGGACGGCATCATTATAGAAATGCTTCTTGCTGTGTACTT
TTCTCTCGTCTGGCAGCTGTTTCGCCGTTATTGTTAAAACCGGCTTAAGTTAGGTGTGTTTTCTACGACT
AGTGATGCCCCTACTAGAAGATGTGTGTTGCACAAATGTCCCTGAATAACCAATTTGAAGTGCAGATAGC
AGTAAACGTAAGCTAATATGAATATTATTTAACTGTAATGTTTTAATATCGCTGGACATTACTAATAAAC
CCACTATAAACACATGTACATATGTATGTTTTGGCATACAATGAGTAGTTGGGGAAAAAATGTGTAAAAG
CACCGTGACCATCACAGCATAAAGATAACCAGCTGAAGTATCGAATATGAGTAACCCCCAAATTGAATCA
CATGCCGCAACTGATAGGACCCATGGAAGTACACTCTTCATGGCGATATACAAGACACACACAAGCACGA
ACACCCAGTTGCGGAGGAAATTCTCCGTAAATGAAAACCCAATCGGCGAACAATTCATACCCATATATGG
TAAAAGTTTTGAACGCGACTTGAGAGCGGAGAGCATTGCGGCTGATAAGGTTTTAGCGCTAAGCGGGCTT
TATAAAACGGGCTGCGGGACCAGTTTTCATATCACTACCGTTTGAGTTCTTGTGCTGTGTGGATACTCCT
CCCGACACAAAGCCGCTCCATCAGCCAGCAGTCGTCTAATCCAGAGACCCCGGATCGGGGTACCAACATG
GTGAGCAAGGGCGAGGAGCTGTTCACCGGGGTGGTGCCCATCCTGGTCGAGCTGGACGGCGACGTAAACG
GCCACAAGTTCAGCGTGTCCGGCGAGGGCGAGGGCGATGCCACCTACGGCAAGCTGACCCTGAAGTTCAT
CTGCACCACCGGCAAGCTGCCCGTGCCCTGGCCCACCCTCGTGACCACCCTGACCTACGGCGTGCAGTGC
TTCAGCCGCTACCCCGACCACATGAAGCAGCACGACTTCTTCAAGTCCGCCATGCCCGAAGGCTACGTCC
AGGAGCGCACCATCTTCTTCAAGGACGACGGCAACTACAAGACCCGCGCCGAGGTGAAGTTCGAGGGCGA
CACCCTGGTGAACCGCATCGAGCTGAAGGGCATCGACTTCAAGGAGGACGGCAACATCCTGGGGCACAAG
CTGGAGTACAACTACAACAGCCACAACGTCTATATCATGGCCGACAAGCAGAAGAACGGCATCAAGGTGA
ACTTCAAGATCCGCCACAACATCGAGGACGGCAGCGTGCAGCTCGCCGACCACTACCAGCAGAACACCCC
CATCGGCGACGGCCCCGTGCTGCTGCCCGACAACCACTACCTGAGCACCCAGTCCGCCCTGAGCAAAGAC
CCCAACGAGAAGCGCGATCACATGGTCCTGCTGGAGTTCGTGACCGCCGCCGGGATCACTCTCGGCATGG
ACGAGCTGTACAAGCCAAGCTTGATGGCGAATTTAAATTTTCAACAACCCCCGAGAAGTATAGCGAACGC
GGCGTTAGCTGGCCGGACAACAGGCGGATTCGGTGGTAGCTCCCTGGCTGGCCATGTGACGCCCACGTCG
GGCATGTTTCAAACCGACTTCGCCAACTCCTATCCAGGAACGGCGAACTACGGACAGGCGCCGCAGCAGC
AGCAACAACAGCAGCAGCAGCCCCAACTGTCGCCGAACCGGAATGCCCAGCTGTCGGTCGGCGGACCCGC
CATCTCGAGCGGCAACCGCAACGCCAACCTCTTCGGCCAGCGTCAGTTTGTGGAGCGGCGAGCCATGCAA
GGATTGGGCAGTGGCCCCATGTCGAACATGGGCAACTTCATGCAGACGGGTCGCGGCGGCTACGGAACGG
GCGGAGGCGGTGGCGGTCCTTTGAATAACTTCCACGTGTTCGGCGGCGGCGGTGGTAGCGACACCTCCAC
GCCTGCCCTGCTCGATCCCACGGAGTTCCCCTCCTTGACCAACGCTCGTGGACAAAATGATCAAACGTTG
CCGCAGTCCAACCCCTTGCAACCCCCCGGATCCAAGCCGTACGGAAACTTTTTCACGTCATTCGGAATGG
TCAAACAGCCCACCAGTGAACAGAGCGAATTTACCATGTCAAATGAAGATTTTCCAGCCCTTCCCGGAAC
GCAGAATTCCGATGGAACGACCAATGCCGTCGGTTCCGTGGCTGGCACGGGCGGAAGCGGCGGAGCTAGC
ACGGAAAATCATCTGGATGGAACCGAGAAACCCATGAACTCCATCGTCGTGTCCGGCAGTGCCTCCGGAT
CCTCCGGAAGCAATGTGGGAGTCGTCGGAGGAAACGGACTGGGAGCTGTCGGATCGGGAATTGGTGGACT
GGCGGTCGGAGGAGGAGGCGGCGCGGGATCCAGTGGCGGAGGCGGCGTGGGAGGAAACGCGGCTTCCGGA
GTCGTGGGAGGTAGCCACGTTGGCTTGGTCGGATCGAATTCCGGAATCGGAGGAGTGAATTCCGTTCCGA
ATTCCAACGCTATGATGGGAGTTGGAGGAGGATTGGGTTCGGGCTCCGGATCCTCAGGTTCCGGCGCCGG
AGGAGAACACTTGAATGACAACAGCTCCAATGACAAGCTCGTTAAATCCGGAGTCCAGACATCCCCGGAC
GGTAAAGTGACGAATATTCCGGCCACGATGGTCAATAATCAATTTGGAATGGTCGGATTGTTGACCTTTA
TCCGCGCGGCGGAGACCGACCCGAACTTGGTCACCTTGAGCTTGGGTACGGATCTCACGGGTTTAGGCCT
GAACCTGAACTCGCAGGAGAGCTTGCATACAACCTTCGCTGGCCCCTTCGTAGCACAGCCCTGCAGAGCA
CAAGACGTTGAGTTCAACGTGCCACCCGAATATCTGATTAACTTTGCGATAAGAGACAAACTAACAGCGC
CGGTACTGAAAAAGCTGCAAGAAGACCTGCTCTTTTTCCTTTTTTACACGAACATCGGCGATATGATGCA
ATTGATGGCAGCTGCTGAATTGCATAGTCGCGAGTGGCGATACCACGTGGAGGAGAAAATATGGATAACT
CGAATTCCTGGCATTGATCAATATGAAAAAAATGGTACAAAAGAGCGCGGCACCTTCTACTACGCTGATG
CGCAAAGTTGGAAACGTTTGTCCAAGGTTTTCCAAATAGATCCCGAGAAATTAGATAAATGTCCCAATAT
AAGTGCGTTTATGAATGGACAGTCTGTATAATCTAGAGGGCCCGCGGTTCGAAGGTAAGCCTATCCCTAA
CCCTCTCCTCGGTCTCGATTCTACGCGTACCGGTCATCATCACCATCACCATTGAGTTTAAACCCGCTGA
TCAGCCTCGACTGTGCCTTCTAAGGCCTGAGCTCGCTGATCAGCCTCGATCGAGGATCCAGACATGATAA
GATACATTGATGAGTTTGGACAAACCACAACTAGAATGCAGTGAAAAAAATGCTTTATTTGTGAAATTTG
TGATGCTATTGCTTTATTTGTAACCATTATAAGCTGCAATAAACAAGTTAACAACAACAATTGCATTCAT
TTTATGTTTCAGGTTCAGGGGGAGGTGTGGGAGGTTTTTTAAAGCAAGTAAAACCTCTACAAATGTGGTA
TGGCTGATTATGATCAGTCGACCGATGCCCTTGAGAGCCTTCAACCCAGTCAGCTCCTTCCGGTGGGCGC
GGGGCATGACTATCGTCGCCGCACTTATGACTGTCTTCTTTATCATGCAACTCGTAGGACAGGTGCCGGC
AGCGCTCTGGGTCATTTTCGGCGAGGACCGCTTTCGCTGGAGCGCGACGATGATCGGCCTGTCGCTTGCG
GTATTCGGAATCTTGCACGCCCTCGCTCAAGCCTTCGTCACTGGTCCCGCCACCAAACGTTTCGGCGAGA
AGCAGGCCATTATCGCCGGCATGGCGGCCGACGCGCTGGGCTACGTCTTGCTGGCGTTCGCGACGCGAGG
CTGGATGGCCTTCCCCATTATGATTCTTCTCGCTTCCGGCGGCATCGGGATGCCCGCGTTGCAGGCCATG
CTGTCCAGGCAGGTAGATGACGACCATCAGGGACAGCTTCAAGGATCGCTCGCGGCTCTTACCAGCCAGC
AAAAGGCCAGGAACCGTAAAAAGGCCGCGTTGCTGGCGTTTTTCCATAGGCTCCGCCCCCCTGACGAGCA
TCACAAAAATCGACGCTCAAGTCAGAGGTGGCGAAACCCGACAGGACTATAAAGATACCAGGCGTTTCCC
CCTGGAAGCTCCCTCGTGCGCTCTCCTGTTCCGACCCTGCCGCTTACCGGATACCTGTCCGCCTTTCTCC
CTTCGGGAAGCGTGGCGCTTTCTCAATGCTCACGCTGTAGGTATCTCAGTTCGGTGTAGGTCGTTCGCTC
CAAGCTGGGCTGTGTGCACGAACCCCCCGTTCAGCCCGACCGCTGCGCCTTATCCGGTAACTATCGTCTT
GAGTCCAACCCGGTAAGACACGACTTATCGCCACTGGCAGCAGCCACTGGTAACAGGATTAGCAGAGCGA
GGTATGTAGGCGGTGCTACAGAGTTCTTGAAGTGGTGGCCTAACTACGGCTACACTAGAAGGACAGTATT
TGGTATCTGCGCTCTGCTGAAGCCAGTTACCTTCGGAAAAAGAGTTGGTAGCTCTTGATCCGGCAAACAA
ACCACCGCTGGTAGCGGTGGTTTTTTTGTTTGCAAGCAGCAGATTACGCGCAGAAAAAAAGGATCTCAAG
AAGATCCTTTGATCTTTTCTACGGGGTCTGACGCTCAGTGGAACGAAAACTCACGTTAAGGGATTTTGGT
CATGAGATTATCAAAAAGGATCTTCACCTAGATCCTTTTAAATTAAAAATGAAGTTTTAAATCAATCTAA
AGTATATATGAGTAAACTTGGTCTGACAGTTACCAATGCTTAATCAGTGAGGCACCTATCTCAGCGATCT
GTCTATTTCGTTCATCCATAGTTGCCTGACTCCCCGTCGTGTAGATAACTACGATACGGGAGGGCTTACC
ATCTGGCCCCAGTGCTGCAATGATACCGCGAGACCCACGCTCACCGGCTCCAGATTTATCAGCAATAAAC
CAGCCAGCCGGAAGGGCCGAGCGCAGAAGTGGTCCTGCAACTTTATCCGCCTCCATCCAGTCTATTAATT
GTTGCCGGGAAGCTAGAGTAAGTAGTTCGCCAGTTAATAGTTTGCGCAACGTTGTTGCCATTGCTGCAGG
CATCGTGGTGTCACGCTCGTCGTTTGGTATGGCTTCATTCAGCTCCGGTTCCCAACGATCAAGGCGAGTT
ACATGATCCCCCATGTTGTGCAAAAAAGCGGTTAGCTCCTTCGGTCCTCCGATCGTTGTCAGAAGTAAGT
TGGCCGCAGTGTTATCACTCATGGTTATGGCAGCACTGCATAATTCTCTTACTGTCATGCCATCCGTAAG
ATGCTTTTCTGTGACTGGTGAGTACTCAACCAAGTCATTCTGAGAATAGTGTATGCGGCGACCGAGTTGC
TCTTGCCCGGCGTCAACACGGGATAATACCGCGCCACATAGCAGAACTTTAAAAGTGCTCATCATTGGAA
AACGTTCTTCGGGGCGAAAACTCTCAAGGATCTTACCGCTGTTGAGATCCAGTTCGATGTAACCCACTCG
TGCACCCAACTGATCTTCAGCATCTTTTACTTTCACCAGCGTTTCTGGGTGAGCAAAAACAGGAAGGCAA
AATGCCGCAAAAAAGGGAATAAGGGCGACACGGAAATGTTGAATACTCATACTCTTCCTTTTTCAATATT
ATTGAAGCATTTATCAGGGTTATTGTCTCATGAGCGGATACATATTTGAATGTATTTAGAAAAATAAACA
AATAGGGGTTCCGCGCACATTTCCCCGAAAAGTGCCACCTGACGTCTAAGAAACCATTATTATCATGACA
TTAACCTATAAAAATAGGCGTATCACGAGGCCCTTTCGT
Features (pLannotate 1.2.2; 10 found; start..end, strand, type, name):
     56..2568    +  promoter       Ac5 promoter: Drosophila melanogaster actin 5C promoter
   2588..3304    +  CDS            EGFP: EGFP is a basic (constitutively fluorescent) green fluorescent protein published in 1996, derived from Aequorea victoria. It is reported to be a rapidly-maturing weak dimer with moderate acid sensitivity.
   3314..5068    +  CDS            Rga: RGA_DROME - Also known as Not2 From Drosophila melanogaster (Fruit fly).
   5094..5135    +  CDS            V5 tag: epitope tag from simian virus 5
   5235..5369    -  polyA_signal   SV40 poly(A) signal: SV40 polyadenylation signal
   5392..5476    -  CDS            large T antigen (fragment): large T antigen from SV40 (simian virus 40)
   5477..5947    +  CDS            TcR (fragment): tetracycline efflux protein; tet; confers resistance to tetracycline
   5991..6579    -  rep_origin     ori: high-copy-number ColE1/pMB1/pBR322/pUC origin of replication
   6750..7610    -  CDS            AmpR: β-lactamase; bla; confers resistance to ampicillin, carbenicillin, and related antibiotics
   7611..7715    -  promoter       AmpR promoter: bla
