[The description below was written by a language model from this plasmid's Addgene catalogue record and pLannotate feature annotations shown in this document.]
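Description:
pAc5.1B-EGFP-DmNot2-F551A-dsRNAres_Q is a 7.8 kb insect expression plasmid. The catalogue lists the backbone as unknown, although the name and the annotated parts point to a pAc5.1-type vector. It is propagated in E. coli through a ColE1/pUC-family origin and selected with ampicillin via the bla gene and its own promoter. The catalogue records it as low copy, whereas the annotation tool labels the origin as a high-copy type. Short fragments of a tetracycline resistance gene and of SV40 large T antigen are also annotated; these are partial backbone remnants and are not expected to be functional.

The expression cassette is driven by the Drosophila melanogaster actin 5C (Ac5) promoter, a strong constitutive promoter commonly used in cultured fly cells. It directs an EGFP coding sequence followed closely by the ORF of Drosophila Not2 (Rga/regena, CG2161), consistent with an N-terminal EGFP fusion. A V5 epitope sequence lies downstream of the ORF, but the record does not indicate whether it is read in frame or preceded by a stop codon. An SV40 polyadenylation signal follows, annotated on the opposite strand.

As the name indicates, the insert carries an F551A point substitution and is a dsRNA-resistant version. Such a design usually means the coding sequence has been altered so the transcript escapes RNAi directed at the endogenous gene. This typically suits complementation experiments, in which endogenous Not2 is depleted by dsRNA and the fluorescently tagged mutant is expressed in its place. The record itself states only insect expression as the purpose and does not describe the functional consequence of F551A.
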