Addgene plasmid #147257: pAc5.1B-EGFP-DmNot2-F551A-dsRNAres_Q
Purpose: Insect Expression of DmNot2-F551A-dsRNAres
Depositing lab: Elisa Izaurralde. Depositing organization: Max Planck Institute for Developmental Biology.
Backbone
  Vector backbone: Unknown
  Vector type: Insect Expression
Growth in bacteria
  Bacterial resistance: Ampicillin, 100 μg/mL
  Growth temperature: 37°C
  Growth strain: DH5alpha
  Copy number: Low Copy
Gene/Insert
  Gene/Insert name: DmNot2-F551A-dsRNAres (alt names: regena (rga); CG2138, CG2161)
  Species: D. melanogaster (fly)
  Entrez Gene: Rga (a.k.a. Dmel_CG2161, CG2138, CG2161, Dmel\CG2161, NOT2, Not2, RGA, l(3)03834, not2)
  Cloning method: Unknown
Terms and licenses: Academic/Nonprofit Terms; Industry Terms: Not Available to Industry
Depositor comments: ORF extracted from NCBI NM_169080.1. Plasmids from this collection were made available to the research community and donated after the lab closed. Please note that the sequence provided by the depositing laboratory may be theoretical/predicted or based on Sanger sequencing results. There may be discrepancies between sequencing results obtained by Addgene and the depositor sequence. If an Addgene verified sequence is not available, please contact before placing your order to request that our lab fully sequence the plasmid.
How to cite: pAc5.1B-EGFP-DmNot2-F551A-dsRNAres_Q was a gift from Elisa Izaurralde (Addgene plasmid # 147257 ; http://n2t.net/addgene:147257 ; RRID:Addgene_147257)
